Addgene plasmid #40171: pPROBE'-gfp[LVA]
Depositing lab: Steven Lindow. Depositing organization: University of California, Berkeley. Publication: Improved gfp and inaZ broad-host-range promoter-probe vectors. Miller WG, Leveau JH, Lindow SE. Mol Plant Microbe Interact. 2000 Nov;13(11):1243-50. 10.1094/MPMI.2000.13.11.1243 PubMed 11059491.
Backbone
  Vector backbone: pBBR1
Growth in bacteria
  Bacterial resistance: Kanamycin, 50 μg/mL
  Growth temperature: 37°C
  Growth strain: DH5alpha
  Copy number: Unknown
Gene/Insert
  Gene/Insert name: Promotor probe
  GenBank ID: AF286462
Terms and licenses: Academic/Nonprofit Terms; Industry Terms: Not Available to Industry
Depositor comments: Please note that there is a T=>C mutation, causing LVA=>LAA change in aa.
How to cite: pPROBE'-gfp[LVA] was a gift from Steven Lindow (Addgene plasmid # 40171 ; http://n2t.net/addgene:40171 ; RRID:Addgene_40171)
