[The description below was written by a language model from this plasmid's Addgene catalogue record and pLannotate feature annotations shown in this document.]
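Description:
pPROBE'-gfp[LVA] is a broad-host-range promoter-probe plasmid built on the pBBR1 replicon and used to report transcriptional activity in Gram-negative bacteria. The 7,385-nt depositor sequence carries the pBBR1 oriV and its cognate Rep protein gene, which together allow replication in a wide range of hosts beyond E. coli. Selection is by kanamycin, conferred by the Tn5-derived neo (nptII) gene, which is flanked by remnants of the adjacent ble and transposase genes. The record lists the copy number as unknown.

The payload is a promoterless GFP coding sequence fused at its C-terminus to an ssrA-type degradation tag, which targets the protein to the ClpXP and ClpAP proteases. This shortens the reporter's half-life, so fluorescence follows current rather than accumulated promoter activity. The depositor notes a T-to-C mutation that changes the terminal LVA residues to LAA, consistent with the tag being annotated only as a fragment, so the degradation kinetics may differ from those of the canonical LVA variant. Four tandem copies of the rrnB T1 terminator lie upstream of gfp and insulate the reporter from read-through transcription from the vector. The unannotated gap between these terminators and gfp is presumably where test promoter fragments are inserted, although the record does not describe a cloning site. A lambda t0 terminator follows the reporter.

Downstream of it, the table also annotates a near full-length cat gene with a fragment of its promoter and another rrnB T1 terminator, but chloramphenicol is not listed as a selection. Small fragments of TcR, CmR, lacZα and M13 ori, and a T7 promoter, appear to be leftovers from earlier cloning steps.
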