Features (pLannotate 1.2.2; 21 found; start..end, strand, type, name):
   1023..1792    +  rep_origin     pBBR1 oriV: replication origin of the broad-host-range plasmid pBBR1 from Bordetella bronchiseptica; requires the pBBR1 Rep protein for replication
   1793..2455    +  CDS            pBBR1 Rep: replication protein for the broad-host-range plasmid pBBR1 from Bordetella bronchiseptica
   2516..2585    +  CDS            TcR (fragment): tetracycline efflux protein; tet; confers resistance to tetracycline
   2914..2943    -  CDS            CmR (fragment): chloramphenicol acetyltransferase confers resistance to chloramphenicol
   2943..3021    +  rep_origin     M13 ori (fragment): M13 bacteriophage origin of replication; arrow indicates direction of (+) strand synthesis
   3025..3180    -  CDS            lacZα (fragment): LacZα fragment of β-galactosidase; lacZ fragment
   3188..3206    +  promoter       T7 promoter: promoter for bacteriophage T7 RNA polymerase
   3247..3333    +  terminator     rrnB T1 terminator: Escherichia coli rrnB; transcription terminator T1 from the E. coli rrnB gene
   3428..3514    +  terminator     rrnB T1 terminator: Escherichia coli rrnB; transcription terminator T1 from the E. coli rrnB gene
   3609..3695    +  terminator     rrnB T1 terminator: Escherichia coli rrnB; transcription terminator T1 from the E. coli rrnB gene
   3790..3876    +  terminator     rrnB T1 terminator: Escherichia coli rrnB; transcription terminator T1 from the E. coli rrnB gene
   4069..4782    +  CDS            GFP: green fluorescent protein
   4792..4821    +  CDS            ssrA tag (LVA) (fragment): C-terminal peptide that mediates degradation in bacteria through the ClpXP and ClpAP proteases (McGinness et al., 2006) mutant LVA variant that confers accelerated degradation under some conditions (Andersen et al., 1998)
   4847..4941    +  terminator     lambda t0 terminator: transcription terminator from phage lambda
   4956..4984    +  promoter       cat promoter (fragment): promoter of the E. coli cat gene encoding chloramphenicol acetyltransferase
   4985..5641    +  CDS            cat: CAT_ECOLX - Experimental evidence at protein level: Swiss-Prot protein existence level 1. This enzyme is an effector of chloramphenicol resistance in bacteria. From Escherichia coli. This protein is used as a marker in many commonly used cloning vectors, such as pACYC184.
   5709..5795    +  terminator     rrnB T1 terminator: Escherichia coli rrnB; transcription terminator T1 from the E. coli rrnB gene
   5845..5961    -  CDS            CmR (fragment): chloramphenicol acetyltransferase; cat; confers resistance to chloramphenicol
   5961..6113    -  CDS            ble (fragment): BLE_KLEPN - Experimental evidence at protein level: Swiss-Prot protein existence level 1. Binding protein with a strong affinity to the bleomycin family of antibiotics. Binds to CL990; an antimitotic-antibiotic compound. From Klebsiella pneumoniae.
   6137..6928    -  CDS            neo: KKA2_KLEPN - Also known as kan, nptII. Experimental evidence at protein level: Swiss-Prot protein existence level 1. Resistance to kanamycin, neomycin, paromomycin, ribostamycin, butirosin and gentamicin B. From Klebsiella pneumoniae.
   6960..7244    -  CDS            tnpA (fragment): TN5P_ECOLX - Also known as tnp. Experimental evidence at protein level: Swiss-Prot protein existence level 1. Mediates transposition of transposon Tn5 by a 'cut and paste' mechanism. First, the monomeric transposase binds the 19 bp inverted DNA repeats flanking the transposon. Then, dimerization of the DNA- bound transposase creates a synaptic DNA complex. After nicking of the first DNA strand, excision of the transposon proceeds through a series of intermediates. The transposase then mediates the insertion of the transposon at a new site by strand transfer. The activity of the wild- type tran
>Addgene plasmid #40171 | pPROBE'-gfp[LVA] | depositor full sequence | sequence record 54711 | pPROBE'-gfp[LVA] sequence 7385 bps
CTCGGGCCGTCTCTTGGGCTTGATCGGCCTTCTTGCGCATCTCACGCGCTCCTGCGGCGGCCTGTAGGGC
AGGCTCATACCCCTGCCGAACCGCTTTTGTCAGCCGGTCGGCCACGGCTTCCGGCGTCTCAACGCGCTTT
GAGATTCCCAGCTTTTCGGCCAATCCCTGCGGTGCATAGGCGCGTGGCTCGACCGCTTGCGGGCTGATGG
TGACGTGGCCCACTGGTGGCCGCTCCAGGGCCTCGTAGAACGCCTGAATGCGCGTGTGACGTGCCTTGCT
GCCCTCGATGCCCCGTTGCAGCCCTAGATCGGCCACAGCGGCCGCAAACGTGGTCTGGTCGCGGGTCATC
TGCGCTTTGTTGCCGATGAACTCCTTGGCCGACAGCCTGCCGTCCTGCGTCAGCGGCACCACGAACGCGG
TCATGTGCGGGCTGGTTTCGTCACGGTGGATGCTGGCCGTCACGATGCGATCCGCCCCGTACTTGTCCGC
CAGCCACTTGTGCGCCTTCTCGAAGAACGCCGCCTGCTGTTCTTGGCTGGCCGACTTCCACCATTCCGGG
CTGGCCGTCATGACGTACTCGACCGCCAACACAGCGTCCTTGCGCCGCTTCTCTGGCAGCAACTCGCGCA
GTCGGCCCATCGCTTCATCGGTGCTGCTGGCCGCCCAGTGCTCGTTCTCTGGCGTCCTGCTGGCGTCAGC
GTTGGGCGTCTCGCGCTCGCGGTAGGCGTGCTTGAGACTGGCCGCCACGTTGCCCATTTTCGCCAGCTTC
TTGCATCGCATGATCGCGTATGCCGCCATGCCTGCCCCTCCCTTTTGGTGTCCAACCGGCTCGACGGGGG
CAGCGCAAGGCGGTGCCTCCGGCGGGCCACTCAATGCTTGAGTATACTCACTAGACTTTGCTTCGCAAAG
TCGTGACCGCCTACGGCGGCTGCGGCGCCCTACGGGCTTGCTCTCCGGGCTTCGCCCTGCGCGGTCGCTG
CGCTCCCTTGCCAGCCCGTGGATATGTGGACGATGGCCGCGAGCGGCCACCGGCTGGCTCGCTTCGCTCG
GCCCGTGGACAACCCTGCTGGACAAGCTGATGGACAGGCTGCGCCTGCCCACGAGCTTGACCACAGGGAT
TGCCCACCGGCTACCCAGCCTTCGACCACATACCCACCGGCTCCAACTGCGCGGCCTGCGGCCTTGCCCC
ATCAATTTTTTTAATTTTCTCTGGGGAAAAGCCTCCGGCCTGCGGCCTGCGCGCTTCGCTTGCCGGTTGG
ACACCAAGTGGAAGGCGGGTCAAGGCTCGCGCAGCGACCGCGCAGCGGCTTGGCCTTGACGCGCCTGGAA
CGACCCAAGCCTATGCGAGTGGGGGCAGTCGAAGGCGAAGCCCGCCCGCCTGCCCCCCGAGCCTCACGGC
GGCGAGTGCGGGGGTTCCAAGGGGGCAGCGCCACCTTGGGCAAGGCCGAAGGCCGCGCAGTCGATCAACA
AGCCCCGGAGGGGCCACTTTTTGCCGGAGGGGGAGCCGCGCCGAAGGCGTGGGGGAACCCCGCAGGGGTG
CCCTTCTTTGGGCACCAAAGAACTAGATATAGGGCGAAATGCGAAAGACTTAAAAATCAACAACTTAAAA
AAGGGGGGTACGCAACAGCTCATTGCGGCACCCCCCGCAATAGCTCATTGCGTAGGTTAAAGAAAATCTG
TAATTGACTGCCACTTTTACGCAACGCATAATTGTTGTCGCGCTGCCGAAAAGTTGCAGCTGATTGCGCA
TGGTGCCGCAACCGTGCGGCACCCTACCGCATGGAGATAAGCATGGCCACGCAGTCCAGAGAAATCGGCA
TTCAAGCCAAGAACAAGCCCGGTCACTGGGTGCAAACGGAACGCAAAGCGCATGAGGCGTGGGCCGGGCT
TATTGCGAGGAAACCCACGGCGGCAATGCTGCTGCATCACCTCGTGGCGCAGATGGGCCACCAGAACGCC
GTGGTGGTCAGCCAGAAGACACTTTCCAAGCTCATCGGACGTTCTTTGCGGACGGTCCAATACGCAGTCA
AGGACTTGGTGGCCGAGCGCTGGATCTCCGTCGTGAAGCTCAACGGCCCCGGCACCGTGTCGGCCTACGT
GGTCAATGACCGCGTGGCGTGGGGCCAGCCCCGCGACCAGTTGCGCCTGTCGGTGTTCAGTGCCGCCGTG
GTGGTTGATCACGACGACCAGGACGAATCGCTGTTGGGGCATGGCGACCTGCGCCGCATCCCGACCCTGT
ATCCGGGCGAGCAGCAACTACCGACCGGCCCCGGCGAGGAGCCGCCCAGCCAGCCCGGCATTCCGGGCAT
GGAACCAGACCTGCCAGCCTTGACCGAAACGGAGGAATGGGAACGGCGCGGGCAGCAGCGCCTGCCGATG
CCCGATGAGCCGTGTTTTCTGGACGATGGCGAGCCGTTGGAGCCGCCGACACGGGTCACGCTGCCGCGCC
GGTAGCACTTGGGTTGCGCAGCAACCCGTAAGTGCGCTGTTCCAGACTATCGGCTGTAGCCGCCTCGCCG
CCCTATACCTTGTCTGCCTCCCCGCGTTGCGTCGCGGTGCATGGAGCCGGGCCACCTCGACCTGAATGGA
AGCCGGCGGCACCTCGCTAACGGATTCACCGTTTTTATCAGGCTCTGGGAGGCAGAATAAATGATCATAT
CGTCAATTATTACCTCCACGGGGAGAGCCTGAGCAAACTGGCCTCAGGCATTTGAGAAGCACACGGTCAC
ACTGCTTCCGGTAGTCAATAAACCGGTAAACCAGCAATAGACATAAGCGGCTATTTAACGACCCTGCCCT
GAACCGACGACCGGGTCGAATTTGCTTTCGAATTTCTGCCATTCATCCGCTTATTATCACTTATTCAGGC
GTAGCACCAGGCGTTTAAGGGCACCAATAACTGCCTTAAAAAAATTACGCCCCGCCCTGCCACTCATCGC
AGTCGGCCTATTGGTTAAAAAATGAGCTGATTTAACAAAAATTTAACGCGAATTTTAACAAAATATTAAC
GCTTACAATTTCCATTCGCCATTCAGGCTGCGCAACTGTTGGGAAGGGCGATCGGTGCGGGCCTCTTCGC
TATTACGCCAGCTGGCGAAAGGGGGATGTGCTGCAAGGCGATTAAGTTGGGTAACGCCAGGGTTTTCCCA
GTCACGACGTTGTAAAACGACGGCCAGTGAGCGCGCGTAATACGACTCACTATAGGGCGAATTGGAGCTG
GGGCCGCAATTCCCAATTCCAGGCATCAAATAAAACGAAAGGCTCAGTCGAAAGACTGGGCCTTTCGTTT
TATCTGTTGTTTGTCGGTGAACGCTCTCCTGAGTAGGACAAATCCGCCGGGAGCGGATTTGAACGTTGCG
AAGCAACGGCCCGGAGGGTGGCGGGCAGGACGCCCGCCATAAACTGCCAGGAATTAATTCCAGGCATCAA
ATAAAACGAAAGGCTCAGTCGAAAGACTGGGCCTTTCGTTTTATCTGTTGTTTGTCGGTGAACGCTCTCC
TGAGTAGGACAAATCCGCCGGGAGCGGATTTGAACGTTGCGAAGCAACGGCCCGGAGGGTGGCGGGCAGG
ACGCCCGCCATAAACTGCCAGGAATTAATTCCAGGCATCAAATAAAACGAAAGGCTCAGTCGAAAGACTG
GGCCTTTCGTTTTATCTGTTGTTTGTCGGTGAACGCTCTCCTGAGTAGGACAAATCCGCCGGGAGCGGAT
TTGAACGTTGCGAAGCAACGGCCCGGAGGGTGGCGGGCAGGACGCCCGCCATAAACTGCCAGGAATTAAT
TCCAGGCATCAAATAAAACGAAAGGCTCAGTCGAAAGACTGGGCCTTTCGTTTTATCTGTTGTTTGTCGG
TGAACGCTCTCCTGAGTAGGACAAATCCGCCGGGAGCGGATTTGAACGTTGCGAAGCAACGGCCCGGAGG
GTGGCGGGCAGGACGCCCGCCATAAACTGCCAGGAATTGGGGATCGGAAGCTGAATTCGAGCTCAGGCCT
TGGTACCCGGGATCCGTCGACTGCAGAAGCTTAATTCCCTAACTAACTAAAGATTAACTTTATAAGGAGG
AAAAACATATGAGTAAAGGAGAAGAACTTTTCACTGGAGTTGTCCCAATTCTTGTTGAATTAGATGGTGA
TGTTAATGGGCACAAATTTTCTGTCAGTGGAGAGGGTGAAGGTGATGCAACATACGGAAAACTTACCCTT
AAATTTATTTGCACTACTGGAAAACTACCTGTTCCATGGCCAACACTTGTCACTACTTTGACTTATGGTG
TTCAATGCTTTTCAAGATACCCAGATCATATGAAACGGCATGACTTTTTCAAGAGTGCCATGCCCGAAGG
TTATGTACAGGAAAGAACTATATTTTTCAAAGATGACGGGAACTACAAGACACGTGCTGAAGTCAAGTTT
GAAGGTGATACCCTTGTTAATAGAATCGAGTTAAAAGGTATTGATTTTAAAGAAGATGGAAACATTCTTG
GACACAAATTGGAATACAACTATAACTCACACAATGTATACATCATGGCAGACAAACAAAAGAATGGAAT
CAAAGTTAACTTCAAAATTAGACACAACATTGAAGATGGAAGCGTTCAACTAGCAGACCATTATCAACAA
AATACTCCAATTGGCGATGGCCCTGTCCTTTTACCAGACAACCATTACCTGTCCACACAATCTGCCCTTT
CGAAAGATCCCAACGAAAAGAGAGACCACATGGTCCTTCTTGAGTTTGTAACAGCTGCTGGGATTACACA
TGGCATGGATGAACTATACAAAAGGCCTGCAGCAAACGACGAAAACTACGCTTTAGTAGCTTAATAAGCT
TAATTAGCTGAGCTTGGACTCCTGTTGATAGATCCAGTAATGACCTCAGAACTCCATCTGGATTTGTTCA
GAACGCTCGGTTGCCGCCGGGCGTTTTTTATTGGTGAGAATCCAAGCTAGCTTGGCGAGATTTTCAGGAG
CTAAGGAAGCTAAAATGGAGAAAAAAATCACTGGATATACCACCGTTGATATATCCCAATGGCATCGTAA
AGAACATTTTGAGGCATTTCAGTCAGTTGCTCAATGTACCTATAACCAGACCGTTCAGCTGGATATTACG
GCCTTTTTAAAGACCGTAAAGAAAAATAAGCACAAGTTTTATCCGGCCTTTATTCACATTCTTGCCCGCC
TGATGAATGCTCATCCGGAATTTCGTATGGCAATGAAAGACGGTGAGCTGGTGATATGGGATAGTGTTCA
CCCTTGTTACACCGTTTTCCATGAGCAAACTGAAACGTTTTCATCGCTCTGGAGTGAATACCACGACGAT
TTCCGGCAGTTTCTACACATATATTCGCAAGATGTGGCGTGTTACGGTGAAAACCTGGCCTATTTCCCTA
AAGGGTTTATTGAGAATATGTTTTTCGTCTCAGCCAATCCCTGGGTGAGTTTCACCAGTTTTGATTTAAA
CGTGGCCAATATGGACAACTTCTTCGCCCCCGTTTTCACCATGGGCAAATATTATACGCAAGGCGACAAG
GTGCTGATGCCGCTGGCGATTCAGGTTCATCATGCCGTCTGTGATGGCTTCCATGTCGGCAGAATGCTTA
ATGAATTACAACAGTACTGCGATGAGTGGCAGGGCGGGGCGTAATTTTTTTAAGGCAGTTATTGGTGCCC
TTAAACGCCTGGGGTAATGACTCTCTAGCTTGAGGCATCAAATAAAACGAAAGGCTCAGTCGAAAGACTG
GGCCTTTCGTTTTATCTGTTGTTTGTCGGTGAACGCTCTCCTGAGTAGGACAAATCCGCCGCTAGGAGCT
TGCGGCCGCCAGTGTGATGGATATCTGCATAAAAACTGTTGTAATTCATTAAGCATTCTGCCGACATGGA
AGCCATCACAAACGGCATGATGAACCTGAATCGCCAGCGGCATCAGCACCTTGTCGCCTTGCGTATAATA
TTTGCCCATGGGGGTGGGCGAAGAACTCCAGCATGAGATCCCCGCGCTGGAGGATCATCCAGCCGGCGTC
CCGGAAAACGATTCCGAAGCCCAACCTTTCATAGAAGGCGGCGGTGGAATCGAAATCTCGTGATGGCAGG
TTGGGCGTCGCTTGGTCGGTCATTTCGAACCCCAGAGTCCCGCTCAGAAGAACTCGTCAAGAAGGCGATA
GAAGGCGATGCGCTGCGAATCGGGAGCGGCGATACCGTAAAGCACGAGGAAGCGGTCAGCCCATTCGCCG
CCAAGCTCTTCAGCAATATCACGGGTAGCCAACGCTATGTCCTGATAGCGGTCCGCCACACCCAGCCGGC
CACAGTCGATGAATCCAGAAAAGCGGCCATTTTCCACCATGATATTCGGCAAGCAGGCATCGCCATGGGT
CACGACGAGATCCTCGCCGTCGGGCATGCGCGCCTTGAGCCTGGCGAACAGTTCGGCTGGCGCGAGCCCC
TGATGCTCTTCGTCCAGATCATCCTGATCGACAAGACCGGCTTCCATCCGAGTACGTGCTCGCTCGATGC
GATGTTTCGCTTGGTGGTCGAATGGGCAGGTAGCCGGATCAAGCGTATGCAGCCGCCGCATTGCATCAGC
CATGATGGATACTTTCTCGGCAGGAGCAAGGTGAGATGACAGGAGATCCTGCCCCGGCACTTCGCCCAAT
AGCAGCCAGTCCCTTCCCGCTTCAGTGACAACGTCGAGCACAGCTGCGCAAGGAACGCCCGTCGTGGCCA
GCCACGATAGCCGCGCTGCCTCGTCCTGCAGTTCATTCAGGGCACCGGACAGGTCGGTCTTGACAAAAAG
AACCGGGCGCCCCTGCGCTGACAGCCGGAACACGGCGGCATCAGAGCAGCCGATTGTCTGTTGTGCCCAG
TCATAGCCGAATAGCCTCTCCACCCAAGCGGCCGGAGAACCTGCGTGCAATCCATCTTGTTCAATCATGC
GAAACGATCCTCATCCTGTCTCTTGATCAGATCTTGATCCCCTGCGCCATCAGATCCTTGGCGGCAAGAA
AGCCATCCAGTTTACTTTGCAGGGCTTCCCAACCTTACCAGAGGGCGCCCCAGCTGGCAATTCCGGTTCG
CTTGCTGTCCATAAAACCGCCCAGTCTAGCTATCGCCATGTAAGCCCACTGCAAGCTACCTGCTTTCTCT
TTGCGCTTGCGTTTTCCCTTGTCCAGATAGCCCAGTAGCTGACATTCATCCCAGGTGGCACTTTTCGGGG
AAATGTGCGCGCCCGCGTTCCTGCTGGCGCTGGGCCTGTTTCTGGCGCTGGACTTCCCGCTGTTCCGTCA
GCAGCTTTTCGCCCACGGCCTTGATGATCGCGGCGGCCTTGGCCTGCATATCCCGATTCAACGGCCCCAG
GGCGTCCAGAACGGGCTTCAGGCGCTCCCGAAGGT
