>Addgene plasmid #40171 | pPROBE'-gfp[LVA] | addgene partial sequence | sequence record 54568 | M13pUC-fwd 5'-CCCAGTCACGACGTTGTAAAACG-3'
CGACTCACTATAGGGCGAATTGGAGCTGGGGCCGCAATTCCCAATTCCCCAGGCATCAAATAAAACGAAA
GGCTCAGTCGAAAGACTGGGCCTTTCGTTTTATCTGTTGTTTGTCGGTGAACGCTCTCCTGAGTAGGACA
AATCCGCCGGGAGCGGATTTGAACGTTGCGAAGCAACGGCCCGGAGGGTGGCGGGCAGGACGCCCGCCAT
AAACTGCCAGGAATTAATTCCCCAGGCATCAAATAAAACGAAAGGCTCAGTCGAAAGACTGGGCCTTTCG
TTTTATCTGTTGTTTGTCGGTGAACGCTCTCCTGAGTAGGACAAATCCGCCGGGAGCGGATTTGAACGTT
GCGAAGCAACGGCCCGGAGGGTGGCGGGCAGGACGCCCGCCATAAACTGCCAGGAATTAATTCCCCAGGC
ATCAAATAAAACGAAAGGCTCAGTCGAAAGACTGGGCCTTTCGTTTTATCTGTTGTTTGTCGGTGAACGC
TCTCCTGAGTAGGACAAATCCGCCGGGAGCGGATTTGAACGTTGCGAA
