>Addgene plasmid #40171 | pPROBE'-gfp[LVA] | addgene partial sequence | sequence record 55673 | GFPfusionREV 5'-CTCCACTGACAGAAAATTTG-3'
ACTCCAGTGAAAAGTTCTTCTCCTTTACTCATATGTTTTTCCTCCTTATAAAGTTAATCTTTAGTTAGTT
AGGGAATAAGCCGAATTAAGCTTCTGCAGTCGACGGATCCCGGGTACCAAGGCCTGAGCTCGAATTCAGC
TTCCGATCCCCAATTCCTGGCAGTTTATGGCGGGCGTCCTGCCCGCCACCCTCCGGGCCGTTGCTTCGCA
ACGTTCAAATCCGCTCCCGGCGGATTTGTCCTACTCAGGAGAGCGTTCACCGACAAACAACAGATAAAAC
GAAAGGCCCAGTCTTTCGACTGAGCCTTTCGTTTTATTTGATGCCTGGGGAATTAATTCCTGGCAGTTTA
TGGCGGGCGTCCTGCCCGCCACCCTCCGGGCCGTTGCTTCGCAACGTTCAAATCCGCTCCCGGCGGATTT
GTCCTACTCAGGAGAGCGTTCACCGACAAACAACAGATAAAACGAAAGGCCCAGTCTTTCGACTGAGCCT
TTCGTTTTATTTGATGCCTGGGGAATTAATTCCTGGCAGTTTATGGCGGGCGTCCTGCCCGCCACCCTCC
GGGCCGTTGCTTCGCAACGTTCAAATCCGCTCCCGGCGGATTTGTCCTACTCAGGAGAGCGTTCACCGAC
AAACAACAGATAAAAC
