>Addgene plasmid #40171 | pPROBE'-gfp[LVA] | addgene partial sequence | sequence record 56379 | CAT-R 5'-GCAACTGACTGAAATGCCTC-3'
TCAACGGTGGTATATCCAGTGATTTTTTTCTCCATTTTAGCTTCCTTAGCTCCTGAAAATCTCGCCAAGC
TAGCTTGGATTCTCACCAATAAAAAACGCCCGGCGGCAACCGAGCGTTCTGAACAAATCCAGATGGAGTT
CTGAGGTCATTACTGGATCTATCAACAGGAGTCCAAGCTCAGCTAATTAAGCTTATTAAGCTGCTAAAGC
GTAGTTTTCGTCGTTTGCTGCAGGCCTTTTGTATAGTTCATCCATGCCATGTGTAATCCCAGCAGCTGTT
ACAAACTCAAGAAGGACCATGTGGTCTCTCTTTTCGTTGGGATCTTTCGAAAGGGCAGATTGTGTGGACA
GGTAATGGTTGTCTGGTAAAAGGACAGGGCCATCGCCAATTGGAGTATTTTGTTGATAATGGTCTGCTAG
TTGAACGCTTCCATCTTCAATGTTGTGTCTAATTTTGAAGTTAACTTTGATTCCATTCTTTTGTTTGTCT
GCCATGATGTATACATTGTGTGAGTTATAGTTGTATTCCAACTTGTGTCCAAGAATGTTTCCATCTTCTT
TAAAATCAATACCTTTTAACTCGATTCTATTAACAAGTGTATCACCTTCAAACTTGACTTCAGCACGTGT
CTTATAGTTCCCGTCATCTTTGAAAAATATAGTTCTTTCCTGTACATAACCTTCGGGCATGGCACTCTTG
AAAAAGTCATGCCGTTTCATATGATCTGGGTATCTTGAAAAGCATTGAACACCATAAGTCAAAGTAGTGA
CAAGTGTTGGCCATGGAACAGGTAGTTTTCCAGTAGTGCAAATAAATTTAAGGGTAAGTTTTC
